Addgene plasmid #203897: pUN1305 - pL2_pNOS-RLUC-tNOS_tOCS-FLUC-p16OMT
Purpose: Reporter plasmid for the 16OMT promoter from C. roseus with firefly luciferase readout and Renilla luciferase normalization in a plant binary vector for Agrobacterium-mediated transformation.
Depositing lab: Carolyn Lee-Parsons. Depositing organization: Northeastern University. Publication: Identification of DELLA and GID1 genes in Catharanthus roseus and their potential role in regulating vindoline biosynthesis. Cole-Osborn LF, Soens N, Bernal-Franco D, Prifti O, Cram EJ, Lee-Parsons CWT. Plant Mol Biol. 2025 Jun 5;115(3):72. doi: 10.1007/s11103-025-01599-1. PubMed 40471459.
Backbone
  Vector backbone: pSB90
  Backbone manufacturer: Mortensen et al., 2019 (doi:10.3389/fpls.2019.00755)
  Vector type: Plant Expression, Luciferase
Growth in bacteria
  Bacterial resistance: Kanamycin, 50 μg/mL
  Growth temperature: 37°C
  Growth strain: DH5alpha
  Copy number: High Copy
Gene/Insert
  Gene/Insert name: p16OMT-FLUC-tOCS; pNOS-RLUC-tNOS
  Species: Synthetic; Catharanthus roseus var. LBE
  Insert size (bp): 5325
  Cloning method: Restriction Enzyme; 5′ cloning site unknown (destroyed during cloning)
Terms and licenses: Academic/Nonprofit Terms; Industry Terms: Not Available to Industry
How to cite: pUN1305 - pL2_pNOS-RLUC-tNOS_tOCS-FLUC-p16OMT was a gift from Carolyn Lee-Parsons (Addgene plasmid # 203897 ; http://n2t.net/addgene:203897 ; RRID:Addgene_203897)
