[The description below was written by a language model from this plasmid's Addgene catalogue record and pLannotate feature annotations shown in this document.]
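Description:
pUN1305 - pL2_pNOS-RLUC-tNOS_tOCS-FLUC-p16OMT is a dual-luciferase promoter-reporter plasmid built in the plant binary vector pSB90 for Agrobacterium-mediated transformation. The sequenced record is about 11.2 kb. The backbone carries a high-copy ColE1/pUC-type origin for propagation in E. coli and the pVS1 replicon (oriV, RepA and the StaA stability protein) for maintenance in Agrobacterium. Selection is by kanamycin through an aphA-3 aminoglycoside phosphotransferase gene driven by the bla promoter. A virG coding sequence is also annotated on the backbone; VirG is the positive regulator of Ti-plasmid vir loci, so an extra copy would be expected to support T-DNA transfer, although the record does not say why it is included.

Between the nopaline-type left and right T-DNA border repeats sit two cassettes arranged tail to tail. The normalization cassette uses the constitutive nopaline synthase (NOS) promoter and the TMV Ω translational enhancer to express Renilla luciferase, ending in the NOS terminator. The Renilla coding sequence is annotated as two fragments separated by a short gap, which may reflect an intron, but none is annotated there. On the opposite strand, the test cassette places firefly luciferase under the 16OMT promoter from Catharanthus roseus, with the octopine synthase (OCS) terminator. The promoter itself is not annotated in the feature table, but presumably occupies the unannotated region upstream of the firefly coding sequence. The firefly gene is interrupted by the potato ST-LS1 IV2 intron, which restricts functional expression to plant cells rather than Agrobacterium. The ratio of firefly to Renilla signal gives a normalized readout of 16OMT promoter activity. The associated publication concerns DELLA and GID1 genes and the regulation of vindoline biosynthesis in C. roseus.
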