Features (pLannotate 1.2.2; 18 found; start..end, strand, type, name):
    617..641     +  misc_feature   RB T-DNA repeat: right border repeat from nopaline C58 T-DNA
    921..1550    +  CDS            pVS1 StaA: stability protein from the Pseudomonas plasmid pVS1 (Heeb et al., 2000)
   1979..3052    +  CDS            pVS1 RepA: replication protein from the Pseudomonas plasmid pVS1 (Heeb et al., 2000)
   3118..3312    +  rep_origin     pVS1 oriV: origin of replication for the Pseudomonas plasmid pVS1 (Heeb et al., 2000)
   3374..3478    +  promoter       AmpR promoter: bla
   3479..4273    +  CDS            KanR: aminoglycoside phosphotransferase; aphA-3; confers resistance to kanamycin
   4534..5334    +  CDS            virG: VIRG_AGRT9 - Protein inferred from homology: Swiss-Prot protein existence level 3. VirG is required for the positive regulation of at least two vir loci encoded by the Ti plasmid of A.tumefaciens. From Agrobacterium tumefaciens (strain 15955).
   5598..6186    +  rep_origin     ori: high-copy-number ColE1/pMB1/pBR322/pUC origin of replication
   6322..6346    +  misc_feature   LB T-DNA repeat: left border repeat from nopaline C58 T-DNA
   6511..6690    +  promoter       NOS promoter: nopaline synthase promoter
   6726..6781    +  misc_feature   TMV Ω: translational enhancer from the tobacco mosaic virus 5'-leader sequence (Gallie et al., 1988)
   6783..7637    +  CDS            LUCI_RENRE (fragment): Experimental evidence at protein level: Swiss-Prot protein existence level 1. Upon binding the substrate, the enzyme catalyzes an oxygenation, producing a very short-lived hydroperoxide that cyclizes into a dioxetanone structure, which collapses, releasing a CO(2) molecule. The spontaneous breakdown of the dioxetanone releases the energy (about 50 kcal/mole) that is necessary to generate the excited state of the coelenteramide product, which is the singlet form of the monoanion. In vivo the product undergoes the process of nonradiative energy transfer to an accessory protein, a green fluoresce
   7715..7819    +  CDS            LUCI_RENRE (fragment): Experimental evidence at protein level: Swiss-Prot protein existence level 1. Upon binding the substrate, the enzyme catalyzes an oxygenation, producing a very short-lived hydroperoxide that cyclizes into a dioxetanone structure, which collapses, releasing a CO(2) molecule. The spontaneous breakdown of the dioxetanone releases the energy (about 50 kcal/mole) that is necessary to generate the excited state of the coelenteramide product, which is the singlet form of the monoanion. In vivo the product undergoes the process of nonradiative energy transfer to an accessory protein, a green fluoresce
   7835..8087    +  terminator     NOS terminator: nopaline synthase terminator and poly(A) signal
   8136..8843    -  terminator     OCS terminator: octopine synthase terminator
   8851..10361   -  CDS            luciferase (fragment): firefly luciferase; luc
  10360..10548   -  intron         IV2 intron: modified second intron of the potato ST-LS1 gene (Vancanneyt et al., 1990)
  10547..10692   -  CDS            luciferase (fragment): firefly luciferase; luc
>Addgene plasmid #203897 | pUN1305 - pL2_pNOS-RLUC-tNOS_tOCS-FLUC-p16OMT | addgene full sequence | sequence record 404828 | Addgene NGS Result
CACCTACATTATTCATGCAATCATCTATTCTCTGATGTTATCAACAAAAAGAATCTAACCTCTCATTTTT
TTTTTTACCAATTCTTTAATTTTAAAATCAACTGAGTTACACATGTCTCGTGTTCTTATATACAAAAAAT
ATGACTTCGAACTTGTCATGATATATTTTTTTCCTCAGTAAATAAACTCCATAAGAAAGTAAGAAACATA
TAACATGGTATACAATAGTTCATGAGTAGGGTTGCAAATGACCCTATTTATATGTAGTGGATAGGATTTA
ATTTTTATATTGAGACTTATATTCATACTTATATTTAATTATTTTTTATTAAATAAGTATGGACAAAGTA
TTAATTACTCATATCTATTTATTCAGAACTCGTCAAATAAAATAACAATAATATATATTATATTATACAT
TTATTAAAAGAAAAATGGTAACAAGAAGAGTATAATATAGTTTTTCCTTGTTTGGTTTGGGGGGATTTCT
CACTGTGAAATGATGTGCTCTTTATGGGTTCACTATTATATATATAGCCAGCAACAAATATAACTCCTTA
CGAGGATGCACATGTGACCGAGGGACACGAAGTGATCCGTTTAAACTATCAGTGTTTGACAGGATATATT
GGCGGGTAAACCTAAGAGAAAAGAGCGTTTATTAGAATAATCGGATATTTAAAAGGGCGTGAAAAGGTTT
ATCCGTTCGTCCATTTGTATGTGCCAGCCGTGCGGCTGCATGAAATCCTGGCCGGTTTGTCTGATGCCAA
GCTGGCGGCCTGGCCGGCCAGCTTGGCCGCTGAAGAAACCGAGCGCCGCCGTCTAAAAAGGTGATGTGTA
TTTGAGTAAAACAGCTTGCGTCATGCGGTCGCTGCGTATATGATGCGATGAGTAAATAAACAAATACGCA
AGGGGAACGCATGAAGGTTATCGCTGTACTTAACCAGAAAGGCGGGTCAGGCAAGACGACCATCGCAACC
CATCTAGCCCGCGCCCTGCAACTCGCCGGGGCCGATGTTCTGTTAGTCGATTCCGATCCCCAGGGCAGTG
CCCGCGATTGGGCGGCCGTGCGGGAAGATCAACCGCTAACCGTTGTCGGCATCGACCGCCCGACGATTGA
CCGCGACGTGAAGGCCATCGGCCGGCGCGACTTCGTAGTGATCGACGGAGCGCCCCAGGCGGCGGACTTG
GCTGTGTCCGCGATCAAGGCAGCCGACTTCGTGCTGATTCCGGTGCAGCCAAGCCCTTACGACATATGGG
CCACCGCCGACCTGGTGGAGCTGGTTAAGCAGCGCATTGAGGTCACGGATGGAAGGCTACAAGCGGCCTT
TGTCGTGTCGCGGGCGATCAAAGGCACGCGCATCGGCGGTGAGGTTGCCGAGGCGCTGGCCGGGTACGAG
CTGCCCATTCTTGAGTCCCGTATCACGCAGCGCGTGAGCTACCCAGGCACTGCCGCCGCCGGCACAACCG
TTCTTGAATCAGAACCCGAGGGCGACGCTGCCCGCGAGGTCCAGGCGCTGGCCGCTGAAATTAAATCAAA
ACTCATTTGAGTTAATGAGGTAAAGAGAAAATGAGCAAAAGCACAAACACGCTAAGTGCCGGCCGTCCGA
GCGCACGCAGCAGCAAGGCTGCAACGTTGGCCAGCCTGGCAGACACGCCAGCCATGAAGCGGGTCAACTT
TCAGTTGCCGGCGGAGGATCACACCAAGCTGAAGATGTACGCGGTACGCCAAGGCAAGACCATTACCGAG
CTGCTATCTGAATACATCGCGCAGCTACCAGAGTAAATGAGCAAATGAATAAATGAGTAGATGAATTTTA
GCGGCTAAAGGAGGCGGCATGGAAAATCAAGAACAACCAGGCACCGACGCCGTGGAATGCCCCATGTGTG
GAGGAACGGGCGGTTGGCCAGGCGTAAGCGGCTGGGTTGTCTGCCGGCCCTGCAATGGCACTGGAACCCC
CAAGCCCGAGGAATCGGCGTGAGCGGTCGCAAACCATCCGGCCCGGTACAAATCGGCGCGGCGCTGGGTG
ATGACCTGGTGGAGAAGTTGAAGGCCGCGCAGGCCGCCCAGCGGCAACGCATCGAGGCAGAAGCACGCCC
CGGTGAATCGTGGCAAGCGGCCGCTGATCGAATCCGCAAAGAATCCCGGCAACCGCCGGCAGCCGGTGCG
TCGTCGATTAGGAAGCCGCCCAAGGGCGACGAGCAACCAGATTTTTTCGTTCCGATGCTCTATGACGTGG
GCACCCGCGATAGTCGCAGCATCATGGACGTGGCCGTTTTCCGTCTGTCGAAGCGTGACCGACGAGCTGG
CGAGGTGATCCGCTACGAGCTTCCAGACGGGCACGTAGAGGTTTCCGCAGGGCCGGCCGGCATGGCCAGT
GTGTGGGATTACGACCTGGTACTGATGGCGGTTTCCCATCTAACCGAATCCATGAACCGATACCGGGAAG
GGAAGGGAGACAAGCCCGGCCGCGTGTTCCGTCCACACGTTGCGGACGTACTCAAGTTCTGCCGGCGAGC
CGATGGCGGAAAGCAGAAAGACGACCTGGTAGAAACCTGCATTCGGTTAAACACCACGCACGTTGCCATG
CAGCGTACGAAGAAGGCCAAGAACGGCCGCCTGGTGACGGTATCCGAGGGTGAAGCCTTGATTAGCCGCT
ACAAGATCGTAAAGAGCGAAACCGGGCGGCCGGAGTACATCGAGATCGAGCTAGCTGATTGGATGTACCG
CGAGATCACAGAAGGCAAGAACCCGGACGTGCTGACGGTTCACCCCGATTACTTTTTGATCGATCCCGGC
ATCGGCCGTTTTCTCTACCGCCTGGCACGCCGCGCCGCAGGCAAGGCAGAAGCCAGATGGTTGTTCAAGA
CGATCTACGAACGCAGTGGCAGCGCCGGAGAGTTCAAGAAGTTCTGTTTCACCGTGCGCAAGCTGATCGG
GTCAAATGACCTGCCGGAGTACGATTTGAAGGAGGAGGCGGGGCAGGCTGGCCCGATCCTAGTCATGCGC
TACCGCAACCTGATCGAGGGCGAAGCATCCGCCGGTTCCTAATGTACGGAGCAGATGCTAGGGCAAATTG
CCCTAGCAGGGGAAAAAGGTCGAAAAAGCTTCTTTCCTGTGGATAGCACGTACATTGGGAACCCAAAGCC
GTACATTGGGAACCGGAACCCGTACATTGGGAACCCAAAGCCGTACATTGGGAACCGGTCACACATGTAA
GTGACTGATATAAAAGAGAAAAAAGGCGATTTTTCCGCCTAAAACTCTTTAAAACTTATTAAAACTCTTA
AAACCCGCCTGGCCTGTGCATAACTGTCTGGCCAGCGCACAGCCGAACAGCTGCAAAAAGCGCCCACATC
AAGGCTCCGAGTGCGCGGAACCCCTATTTGTTTATTTTTCTAAATACATTCAAATATGTATCCGCTCATG
AGACAATAACCCTGATAAATGCTTCAATAATATTGAAAAAGGAAGAGTATGGCTAAAATGAGAATATCAC
CGGAATTGAAAAAACTGATCGAAAAATACCGCTGCGTAAAAGATACGGAAGGAATGTCTCCTGCTAAGGT
ATATAAGCTGGTGGGAGAAAATGAAAACCTATATTTAAAAATGACGGACAGCCGGTATAAAGGGACCACC
TATGATGTGGAACGGGAAAAGGACATGATGCTATGGCTGGAAGGAAAGCTGCCTGTTCCAAAGGTCCTGC
ACTTTGAACGGCATGATGGCTGGAGCAATCTGCTCATGAGTGAGGCCGATGGCGTCCTTTGCTCGGAAGA
GTATGAAGATGAACAAAGCCCTGAAAAGATTATCGAGCTGTATGCGGAGTGCATCAGGCTCTTTCACTCC
ATCGACATATCGGATTGTCCCTATACGAATAGCTTAGACAGCCGCTTAGCCGAATTGGATTACTTACTGA
ATAACGATCTGGCCGATGTGGATTGCGAAAACTGGGAAGAGGACACTCCATTTAAAGATCCGCGCGAGCT
GTATGATTTTTTAAAGACGGAAAAGCCCGAAGAGGAACTTGTCTTTTCCCACGGCGACCTGGGAGACAGC
AACATCTTTGTGAAAGATGGCAAAGTAAGTGGCTTTATTGATCTTGGGAGAAGCGGCAGGGCGGACAAGT
GGTATGACATTGCCTTCTGCGTCCGGTCGCTCAGGGAGGATATCGGGGAAGAACAGTATGTCGAGCTATT
TTTTGACTTACTGGGGATCAAGCCTGATTGGGAGAAAATAAAATATTATATTTTACTGGATGAATTGTTT
TAGCTGTCAGACCAAGTTTACTCATATATACTTTAGATTGATTTAAAACTTCATTTTTAATTTAAAAGGA
TCTAGGTGAAGATCCTTTTTGATAATCTCATGACCAAAATCCCTTAACGTGAGTTTTCGTTCTAGCTGTA
ACCTCGAAGCGTTTCACTTGTAACAACGATTGAGAATTTTTGTCATAAAATTGAAATACTTGGTTCGCAT
TTTTGTCATCCGCGGTCAGCCGCAATTCTGACGAACTGCCCATTTAGCTGGAGATGATTGTACATCCTTC
ACGTGAAAATTTCTCAAGCGCTGTGAACAAGGGTTCAGATTTTAGATTGAAAGGTGAGCCGTTGAAACAC
GTTCTTCTTGTCGATGACGACGTCGCTATGCGGCATCTTATTATTGAATACCTTACGATCCACGCCTTCA
AAGTGACCGCGGTAGCCGACAGCACCCAGTTCACAAGAGTACTCTCTTCCGCGACGGTCGATGTCGTGGT
TGTTGATCTAGATTTAGGTCGTGAAGATGGGCTCGAGATCGTTCGTAATCTGGCGGCAAAGTCTGATATT
CCAATCATAATTATCAGTGGCGACCGCCTTGAGGAGACGGATAAAGTTGTTGCACTCGAGCTAGGAGCAA
GTGATTTTATCGCTAAGCCGTTCAGTATCAGAGAGTTTCTAGCACGCATTCGGGTTGCCTTGCGCGTGCG
CCCCAACGTTGTCCGCTCCAAAGACCGACGGTCTTTTTGTTTTACTGACTGGACACTTAATCTCAGGCAA
CGTCGCTTGATGTCCGAAGCTGGCGGTGAGGTGAAACTTACGGCAGGTGAGTTCAATCTTCTCCTCGCGT
TTTTAGAGAAACCCCGCGACGTTCTATCGCGCGAGCAACTTCTCATTGCCAGTCGAGTACGCGACGAGGA
GGTTTATGACAGGAGTATAGATGTTCTCATTTTGAGGCTGCGCCGCAAACTTGAGGCGGATCCGTCAAGC
CCTCAACTGATAAAAACAGCAAGAGGTGCCGGTTATTTCTTTGACGCGGACGTGCAGGTTTCGCACGGGG
GGACGATGGCAGCCTGAGCCAATTGCATTTGCCTCTTAATTATCTGGCTCAAAGGGTGACTGAGGAGTAA
GCGATGTGCCCATCACACTGACCACCAAGACGGGGGTTCGTTTTGAAGATCACCCTTCAGACCCAAGGCC
AGTGTGCGTTGATCGCGGCCACACTGCAAATTCACATACTGTCGATAAAGGGGCGTTGGACGAGAACCCA
TTCGTCAGGATACTGGCTCGTGATCTCACTGAGCGTCAGACCCCGTAGAAAAGATCAAAGGATCTTCTTG
AGATCCTTTTTTTCTGCGCGTAATCTGCTGCTTGCAAACAAAAAAACCACCGCTACCAGCGGTGGTTTGT
TTGCCGGATCAAGAGCTACCAACTCTTTTTCCGAAGGTAACTGGCTTCAGCAGAGCGCAGATACCAAATA
CTGTTCTTCTAGTGTAGCCGTAGTTAGGCCACCACTTCAAGAACTCTGTAGCACCGCCTACATACCTCGC
TCTGCTAATCCTGTTACCAGTGGCTGCTGCCAGTGGCGATAAGTCGTGTCTTACCGGGTTGGACTCAAGA
CGATAGTTACCGGATAAGGCGCAGCGGTCGGGCTGAACGGGGGGTTCGTGCACACAGCCCAGCTTGGAGC
GAACGACCTACACCGAACTGAGATACCTACAGCGTGAGCTATGAGAAAGCGCCACGCTTCCCGAAGGGAG
AAAGGCGGACAGGTATCCGGTAAGCGGCAGGGTCGGAACAGGAGAGCGCACGAGGGAGCTTCCAGGGGGA
AACGCCTGGTATCTTTATAGTCCTGTCGGGTTTCGCCACCTCTGACTTGAGCGTCGATTTTTGTGATGCT
CGTCAGGGGGGCGGAGCCTATGGAAAAACGCCAGCAACGCGGCCTTTTTACGGTTCCTGCTCGGATCTGT
TGGACCGGACAGTAGTCATGGTTGATGGGCTGCCTGTATCGAGTGGTGATTTTGTGCCGAGCTGCCGGTC
GGGGAGCTGTTGGCTGGCTGGTGGCAGGATATATTGTGGTGTAAACAAATTGACGCTTAGACAACTTAAT
AACACATTGCGGACGTTTTTAATGTACTGGGGTTGAACACTCTGTGCCGAATTCGGATCCGGAGAGCGGA
GAATTAAGGGAGTCACGTTATGACCCCCGCCGATGACGCGGGACAAGCCGTTTTACGTTTGGAACTGACA
GAACCGCAACGTTGAAGGAGCCACTCAGCCGCGGGTTTCTGGAGTTTAATGAGCTAAGCACATACGTCAG
AAACCATTATTGCGCGTTCAAAAGTCGCCTAAGGTCACTATCAGCTAGCAAATATTTCTTGTCAAAAATG
CTCCACTGACGTTCCATAAATTCCCCTCGGTATCCAATTAGAGTCTCATATTCACTCTCATACTGTATTT
TTACAACAATTACCAACAACAACAAACAACAAACAACATTACAATTACTATTTACAATTACAATGACTTC
TAAGGTTTATGATCCTGAACAAAGAAAGAGAATGATTACTGGACCTCAATGGTGGGCTAGATGTAAGCAA
ATGAATGTTCTTGATTCTTTTATTAATTATTATGATTCTGAAAAGCATGCTGAAAATGCTGTTATTTTTC
TTCATGGAAATGCTGCTTCTTCTTATCTTTGGAGACATGTTGTTCCACATATTGAACCAGTTGCTAGATG
TATTATTCCAGATCTTATTGGTATGGGAAAGTCTGGTAAGTCTGGTAATGGTTCTTATAGACTTCTTGAT
CATTATAAGTATCTTACTGCTTGGTTTGAACTTCTTAATCTTCCAAAGAAGATTATTTTTGTTGGACATG
ATTGGGGTGCTTGTTTGGCTTTTCATTATTCTTATGAACATCAAGATAAGATTAAGGCTATTGTTCATGC
TGAATCTGTTGTTGATGTTATTGAATCTTGGGATGAATGGCCTGATATTGAAGAAGATATTGCTTTGATT
AAGTCTGAAGAAGGAGAAAAGATGGTTTTGGAAAATAATTTCTTTGTTGAAACTATGTTGCCATCTAAGA
TTATGAGAAAGCTTGAACCAGAAGAATTTGCTGCTTATCTTGAACCATTTAAGGAAAAGGGTGAAGTTAG
AAGGCCAACTCTTTCTTGGCCTAGAGAAATTCCTCTTGTTAAGGGTGGTAAGCCTGATGTTGTTCAAATT
GTTAGAAATTATAATGCTTATCTTAGAGCTTCTGATGATCTTCCAAAGATGTTTATTGAATCTGATCCAG
GATTCTTTTCTAATGCTATTGTTGAAGGTGCTAAGAAGTTTCCTAATACTGAATTTGTTAAGGTACTTCA
TGCTTCAACGTGTAACTTAAGAGATACTGTGTGAAATTTTATATTTCCATACATTTGCTTGACCTTTGCT
TTTTGTCAATTTTTTTCCCCTTACAGGTTAAGGGACTTCATTTTTCTCAAGAAGATGCTCCTGATGAAAT
GGGAAAGTATATTAAGTCTTTTGTTGAAAGAGTTCTTAAGAATGAACAATGAGCTTGTCAAGCAGATCGT
TCAAACATTTGGCAATAAAGTTTCTTAAGATTGAATCCTGTTGCCGGTCTTGCGATGATTATCATATAAT
TTCTGTTGAATTACGTTAAGCATGTAATAATTAACATGTAATGCATGACGTTATTTATGAGATGGGTTTT
TATGATTAGAGTCCCGCAATTATACATTTAATACGCGATAGAAAACAAAATATAGCGCGCAAACTAGGAT
AAATTATCGCGCGCGGTGTCATCTATGTTACTAGATCGACGCTGCAAGGTTTTGACGGGTTTACTAGAAT
TCGAGCTCAGCGGTCCTGCTGAGCCTCGACATGTTGTCGCAAAATTCGCCCTGGACCCGCCCAACGATTT
GTCGTCACTGTCAAGGTTTGACCTGCACTTCATTTGGGGCCCACATACACCAAAAAAATGCTGCATAATT
CTCGGGGCAGCAAGTCGGTTACCCGGCCGCCGTGCTGGACCGGGTTGAATGGTGCCCGTAACTTTCGGTA
GAGCGGACGGCCAATACTCAACTTCAAGGAATCTCACCCATGCGCGCCGGCGGGGAACCGGAGTTCCCTT
CAGTGAGCGTTATTAGTTCGCCGCTCGGTGTGTCGTAGATACTAGCCCCTGGGGCACTTTTGAAATTTGA
ATAAGATTTATGTAATCAGTCTTTTAGGTTTGACCGGTTCTGCCGCTTTTTTTAAAATTGGATTTGTAAT
AATAAAACGCAATTGTTTGTTATTGTGGCGCTCTATCATAGATGTCGCTATAAACCTATTCAGCACAATA
TATTGTTTTCATTTTAATATTGTACATATAAGTAGTAGGGTACAATCAGTAAATTGAACGGAGAATATTA
TTCATAAAAATACGATAGTAACGGGTGATATATTCATTAGAATGAACCGAAACCGGCGGTAAGGATCTGA
GCTACACATGCTCAGGTTTTTTACAACGTGCACAACAGAATTGAAAGCAAATATCATGCGATCATAGGCT
TCTCGCATATCTCATTAAAGCAGGACAAGCTTACAATTTGGACTTTCCGCCCTTCTTGGCCTTTATGAGG
ATCTCTCTGATTTTTCTTGCGTCGAGTTTTCCGGTAAGACCTTTCGGTACTTCGTCCACAAACACAACTC
CTCCGCGCAACTTTTTCGCGGTTGTTACTTGACTGGCGACGTAATCCACGATCTCTTTTTCCGTCATCGT
CTTTCCGTGCTCCAAAACAACAACGGCGGCGGGAAGTTCACCGGCGTCATCGTCGGGCAGACCTGCCACG
CCCGCGTCGAAGATGTTGGGGTGTTGTAACAATATCGATTCCAATTCAGCGGGGGCCACCTGATATCCTT
TGTATTTAATTAAAGACTTCAAGCGGTCAACTATGAAGAAGTGTTCGTCCTCGTCCCAGTAAGCTATGTC
TCCAGAATGTAGCCATCCATCCTTGTCAATCAAGGCGTTGGTCGCTTCCGGATTGTTTACATAACCGGAC
ATAATCATAGGTCCTCTGACACATAATTCGCCTCTCTGATTAACGCCCAGCGTTTTCCCGGTATCCAGAT
CCACAACCTTCGCTTCAAAAAATGGAACAACTTTACCGACCGCGCCCGGTTTATCATCCCCCTCGGGTGT
AATCAGAATAGCTGATGTAGTCTCAGTGAGCCCATATCCTTGTCGTATCCCTGGAAGATGGAAGCGTTTT
GCAACCGCTTCCCCGACTTCTTTCGAAAGAGGTGCGCCCCCAGAAGCAATTTCGTGTAAATTAGATAAAT
CGTATTTGTCAATCAGAGTGCTTTTGGCGAAGAATGAAAATAGGGTTGGTACTAGCAACGCACTTTGAAT
TTTGTAATCCTGAAGGGATCGTAAAAACAGCTCTTCTTCAAATCTATACATTAAGACGACTCGAAATCCA
CATATCAAATATCCGAGTGTAGTAAACATTCCAAAACCGTGATGGAATGGAACAACACTTAAAATCGCAG
TATCCGGAATGATTTGATTGCCAAAAATAGGATCTCTGGCATGCGAGAATCTGACGCAGGCAGTTCTATG
CGGAAGGGCCACACCCTTAGGTAACCCAGTAGATCCAGAGGAATTCATTATCAGTGCAATTGTTTTGTCA
CGATCAAAGGACTCTGGTACAAAATCGTATTCATTAAAACCGGGAGGTAGATGAGATGTGACGAACGTGT
ACATCGACTGAAATCCCTGGTAATCCGTTTTAGAATCCATGATAATAATTTTCTGGATTATTGGTAATTT
TTTTTGCACGTTCAAAATTTTTTGCAACCCCTTTTTGGAAACAAACACTACGGTAGGCTGCGAAATGTTC
ATACTGTTGAGCAATTCACGTTCATTATAAATGTCGTTCGCGGGCGCAACTGCAACTCCGATAAATAACG
CGCCCAACACCGGCATAAAGAATTGAAGAGAGTTTTCACTGCATACGACGATTCTGTGATTTGTATTCAG
CCCATATCGTTTCATAGCTTCTGCCAACCGAACGGACATTTCGAAGTATTCCGCGTACGTGATGTTCACC
TGCACATCAACAAATTTTGGTCATATATTAGAAAAGTTATAAATTAAAATATACACACTTATAAACTACA
GAAAAGCAATTGCTATATACTACATTCTTTTATTTTGAAAAAAATATTTGAAATATTATATTACTACTAA
TTAATGATAATTATTATATATATATCAAAGGTAGAAGCAGAAACTTACCTCGATATGTGCATCTGTAAAA
GCAATTGTTCCAGGAACCAGGGCGTATCTCTTCATAGCCTTATGCAGTTGCTCTCCAGCGGTTCCATCCT
CTAGAGGATAGAATGGCGCCGGGCCTTTCTTTATGTTTTTGGCGTCCTCCATTGGCGAGTTTCTGGGGGT
TGGGGGTGGTAAGTTTGTGCTCTCTTGAGAAGAGACATGGTATGGTATGCTATATATAGAGAGATGGTCA
CGAACTCTTCGTCAAATTTGGGCGCCTATTATTTAATCTAATGCACACTTTTACTATATGTCATTATTGC
TCAAAAAAACATCTCTCCAAATTATTTTTATTGGGTTTTGTAAAATTTGGAAATCTGGTCAACAGGAGCA
ATCCATAAAACATTTATTGATACTATAAATCTTAGGAAGAAATTCTTAACAAATTTATAAAAAAAATGTG
TTTTCTATTTATCATATCAAAATTAATGTATTCAAAGATTTTTGTCTTATTTTGTCCATAGATTAAAGTA
TTTCAAATCATTAATTTGTCTTAAATCTTTTAAGACGTTTCAAAGAACATTGGGTTGTTAAAAAAAGTAA
AGGAAAGAAAATGAGAGTTGGACAGTTGGTTGAGAAAGTAATTGCAAC
