>Addgene plasmid #203897 | pUN1305 - pL2_pNOS-RLUC-tNOS_tOCS-FLUC-p16OMT | depositor partial sequence | sequence record 395283 | 16OMT promoter and 5'UTR
TTATATTTGTTGCTGGCTATATATATAATAGTGAACCCATAAAGAGCACATCATTTCACAGTGAGAAATC
CCCCCAAACCAAACAAGGAAAAACTATATTATACTCTTCTTGTTACCATTTTTCTTTTAATAAATGTATA
ATATAATATATATTATTGTTATTTTATTTGACGAGTTCTGAATAAATAGATATGAGTAATTAATACTTTG
TCCATACTTATTTAATAAAAAATAATTAAATATAAGTATGAATATAAGTCTCAATATAAAAATTAAATCC
TATCCACTACATATAAATAGGGTCATTTGCAACCCTACTCATGAACTATTGTATACCATGTTATATGTTT
CTTACTTTCTTATGGAGTTTATTTACTGAGGAAAAAAATATATCATGACAAGTTCGAAGTCATATTTTTT
GTATATAAGAACACGAGACATGTGTAACTCAGTTGATTTTAAAATTAAAGAATTGGTAAAAAAAAAAATG
AGAGGTTAGATTCTTTTTGTTGATAACATCAGAGAATAGATGATTGCATGAATAATGTAGGTGGTTGCAA
TTACTTTCTCAACCAACTGTCCAACTCTCATTTTCTTTCCTTTACTTTTTTTAACAACCCAATGTTCTTT
GAAACGTCTTAAAAGATTTAAGACAAATTAATGATTTGAAATACTTTAATCTATGGACAAAATAAGACAA
AAATCTTTGAATACATTAATTTTGATATGATAAATAGAAAACACATTTTTTTTATAAATTTGTTAAGAAT
TTCTTCCTAAGATTTATAGTATCAATAAATGTTTTATGGATTGCTCCTGTTGACCAGATTTCCAAATTTT
ACAAAACCCAATAAAAATAATTTGGAGAGATGTTTTTTTGAGCAATAATGACATATAGTAAAAGTGTGCA
TTAGATTAAATAATAGGCGCCCAAATTTGACGAAGAGTTCGTGACCATCTCTCTATATATAGCATACCAT
ACCATGTCTCTTCTCAAGAGAGCACAAACTTACCACCCCCAACCCCCAGAAACTCGCC
